>Addgene plasmid #179432 | pMH004_phiC31_neo-HS4-5xTetO-pEF-H2B-mCitrine-HS4-pRSV-H2B-mCherry | addgene full sequence | sequence record 355620 | Addgene NGS Result
CCTCCCACACCTCCCCCTGAACCTGAAACATAAAATGAATGCAATTGTTGTTGTTAACTTGTTTATTGCA
GCTTATAATGGTTACAAATAAAGCAATAGCATCACAAATTTCACAAATAAAGCATTTTTTTCACTGCATT
CTAGTTGTGGTTTGTCCAAACTCATCAATGTATCTTATCATGTCTGGATCATAATCAGCCATACCACATT
TGTAGAGGTTTTACTTGCTTTAAAAAACCTCCCACACCTCCCCCTGAACCTGAAACATAAAATGAATGCA
ATTGTTGTTGTTAACTTGTTTATTGCAGCTTATAATGGTTACAAATAAAGCAATAGCATCACAAATTTCA
CAAATAAAGCATTTTTTTCACTGCATTCTAGTTGTGGTTTGTCCAAACTCATCAATGTATCTTATCATGT
CTGCTCGAGGTCGACGATGTAGGTCACGGTCTCGAAGCCGCGGTGCGGGTGCCAGGGCGTGCCCTTGGGC
TCCCCGGGCGCGTACTCCACCTCACCCATCTGGTCCATCATGATGAACGGGTCGAGGTGGCGGTAGTTGA
TCCCGGCGAACGCGCGGCGCACCGGGAAGCCCTCGCCCTCGAAACCGCTGGGCGCGGTGGTCACGGTGAG
CACGGGACGTGCGACGGCGTCGGCGGGTGCGGATACGCGGGGCAGCGTCAGCGGGTTCTCGACGGTCACG
GCGGGCATGTCGACGGTATCGATAAGCTTACGCGTGCTAGCGCATGCAGATCTACTAGTCGGCCGGATAA
AGATATCAACTCGAGATGGGATCGGCCATTGAACAAGATGGATTGCACGCAGGTTCTCCGGCCGCTTGGG
TGGAGAGGCTATTCGGCTATGACTGGGCACAACAGACAATCGGCTGCTCTGATGCCGCCGTGTTCCGGCT
GTCAGCGCAGGGGCGCCCGGTTCTTTTTGTCAAGACCGACCTGTCCGGTGCCCTGAATGAACTGCAGGAC
GAGGCAGCGCGGCTATCGTGGCTGGCCACGACGGGCGTTCCTTGCGCAGCTGTGCTCGACGTTGTCACTG
AAGCGGGAAGGGACTGGCTGCTATTGGGCGAAGTGCCGGGGCAGGATCTCCTGTCATCTCACCTTGCTCC
TGCCGAGAAAGTATCCATCATGGCTGATGCAATGCGGCGGCTGCATACGCTTGATCCGGCTACCTGCCCA
TTCGACCACCAAGCGAAACATCGCATCGAGCGAGCACGTACTCGGATGGAAGCCGGTCTTGTCGATCAGG
ATGATCTGGACGAAGAGCATCAGGGGCTCGCGCCAGCCGAACTGTTCGCCAGGCTCAAGGCGCGCATGCC
CGACGGCGATGATCTCGTCGTGACCCATGGCGATGCCTGCTTGCCGAATATCATGGTGGAAAATGGCCGC
TTTTCTGGATTCATCGACTGTGGCCGGCTGGGTGTGGCGGACCGCTATCAGGACATAGCGTTGGCTACCC
GTGATATTGCTGAAGAGCTTGGCGGCGAATGGGCTGACCGCTTCCTCGTGCTTTACGGTATCGCCGCTCC
CGATTCGCAGCGCATCGCCTTCTATCGCCTTCTTGACGAGTTCTTCTGAGGGGATCAATTCTCTAGAGCT
CGCTGATCAGCCTCGACTGTGCCTTCTAGTTGCCAGCCATCTGTTGTTTGCCCCTCCCCCGTGCCTTCCT
TGACCCTGGAAGGTGCCACTCCCACTGTCCTTTCCTAATAAAATGAGGAAATTGCATCGCATTGTCTGAG
TAGGTGTCATTCTATTCTGGGGGGTGGGGTGGGGCAGGACAGCAAGGGGGAGGATTGGGAAGACAATAGC
AGGCATGCTGGGGATGCGGTGGGCTCTATGGCTTCTGAGGCGGAAAGAACCAGCTGGGGGCTAGCAAAGC
CTAGGAAGACGTAAATTGTAAGCGTGAGATCCGTTTCGATAAGCTCTAGAGGGACAGCCCCCCCCCAAAG
CCCCCAGGGATGTAATTACGTCCCTCCCCCGCTAGGGGGCAGCAGCGAGCCGCCCGGGGCTCCGCTCCGG
TCCGGCGCTCCCCCCGCATCCCCGAGCCGGCAGCGTGCGGGGACAGCCCGGGCACGGGGAAGGTGGCACG
GGATCGCTTTCCTCTGAACGCTTCTCGCTGCTCTTTGAGCCTGCAGACACCTGGGGGGATACGGGGAAAA
AGCTTTAGGCTGAAAGAGAGATTTAGAATGACAGAATCATAGAACGGCCTGGGTTGCAAAGGAGCACAGT
GCTCATCCAGATCCAACCCCCTGCTATGTGCAGGGTCATCAACCAGCAGCCCAGGCTGCCCAGAGCCACA
TCCAGCCTGGCCTTGAATGCCTGCAGGGATGGGGCATCCACAGCCTCCTTGGGCAACCTGTTCAGTGCGT
CACCACCCTCTGGGGGAAAAACTGCCTCCTCATATCCAACCCAAACCTCCCCTGTCTCAGTGTAAAGCCA
TTCCCCCTTGTCCTATCAAGGGGGAGTTTGCTGTGACATTGTTGGTCTGGGGTGACACATGTTTGCCAAT
TCAGTGCATCACGGAGAGGCAGATCTTGGGGATAAGGAAGTGCAGGACAGCATGGACGTGGGACATGCAG
GTGTTGAGGGCTCTGGGACACTCTCCAAGTCACAGCGTTCAGAACAGCCTTAAGGATAAGAAGATAGGAT
AGAAGGACAAAGAGCAAGTTAAAACCCAGCATGGAGAGGAGCACAAAAAGGCCACAGACACTGCTGGTCC
CTGTGTCTGAGCCTGCATGTTTGATGGTGTCTGGATGCAAGCAGAAGGGGTGGAAGAGCTTGCCTGGAGA
GATACAGCTGGGTCAGTAGGACTGGGACAGGCAGCTGGAGAATTGCCATGTAGATGTTCATACAATCGTC
AAATCATGAAGGCTGGAAAAGCCCTCCAAGATCCCCAAGACCAACCCCAACCCACCCACCGTGCCCACTG
GCCATGTCCCTCAGTGCCACATCCCCACAGTTCTTCATCACCTCCAGGGACGGTGACCCCCCCACCTCCG
TGGGCAGCTGTGCCACTGCAGCACCGCTCTTTGGAGAAGGTAAATCTTGCTAAATCCAGCCCGACCCTCC
CCTGGCACAACGTAAGGCCATTATCTCTCATCCAACTCCAGGACGGAGTCAGTGAGGATGGGGCTCTAGC
GGGGGGATCAAACGGCCGGCCTCTAGAGTCGAGATGACATTGATTATTGAGTATACGCGTCGAGTTTACT
CCCTATCAGTGATAGAGAACGTATGTCGAGTTTACTCCCTATCAGTGATAGAGAACGTATGTCGAGTTTA
CTCCCTATCAGTGATAGAGAACGTATGTCGAGTTTATCCCTATCAGTGATAGAGAACGTATGTCGAGTTT
ACTCCCTATCAGTGATAGAGAACGTATGTCGAGGTAGGCGTGTACGGTGGGAATGCATGAGCGCACATCG
CCCACAGTCCCCGAGAAGTTGGGGGGAGGGGTCGGCAATTGAACCGGTGCCTAGAGAAGGTGGCGCGGGG
TAAACTGGGAAAGTGATGTCGTGTACTGGCTCCGCCTTTTTCCCGAGGGTGGGGGAGAACCGTATATAAG
TGCGTTCCACTGAGCGTCAGACCCCGTAGAAAAGATCAAAGGATCTTCTTGAGATCCTTTTTTTCTGCGC
GTAATCTGCTGCTTGCAAACAAAAAAACCACCGCTACCAGCGGTGGTTTGTTTGCCGGATCAAGAGCTAC
CAACTCTTTTTCCGAAGGTAACTGGCTTCAGCAGAGCGCAGATACCAAATACTGTTCTTCTAGTGTAGCC
GTAGTTAGGCCACCACTTCAAGAACTCTGTAGCACCGCCTACATACCTCGCTCTGCTAATCCTGTTACCA
GTGGCTGCTGCCAGTGGCGATAAGTCGTGTCTTACCGGGTTGGACTCAAGACGATAGTTACCGGATAAGG
CGCAGCGGTCGGGCTGAACGGGGGGTTCGTGCACACAGCCCAGCTTGGAGCGAACGACCTACACCGAACT
GAGATACCTACAGCGTGAGCTATGAGAAAGCGCCACGCTTCCCGAAGGGAGAAAGGCGGACAGGTATCCG
GTAAGCGGCAGGGTCGGAACAGGAGAGCGCACGAGGGAGCTTCCAGGGGGAAACGCCTGGTATCTTTATA
GTCCTGTCGGGTTTCGCCACCTCTGACTTGAGCGTCGATTTTTGTGATGCTCGTCAGGGGGGCGGAGCCT
ATGGAAAAACGCCAGCAACGCGGCCTTTTTACGGTTCCTGGCCTTTTGCTGGCCTTTTGCTCACATGTTC
TTTCCTGCGGTACCGATCATAATCAGCCATACCACATTTGTAGAGGTTTTACTTGCTTTAAAAAA
Features (pLannotate 1.2.2; 14 found; start..end, strand, type, name):
     56..190     +  polyA_signal   SV40 poly(A) signal: SV40 polyadenylation signal
    187..270     +  CDS            large T antigen (fragment): large T antigen from SV40 (simian virus 40)
    293..414     +  polyA_signal   SV40 poly(A) signal: SV40 polyadenylation signal
    451..520     +  protein_bind   attB: attB site for the φC31 integrase (Groth et al., 2000) phage φC31 integrase
    709..729     -  misc_feature   MCS (fragment): pBluescript multiple cloning site
    786..1589    +  CDS            NeoR/KanR: aminoglycoside phosphotransferase from Tn5; aph(3')-II (or nptII); confers resistance to neomycin, kanamycin, and G418 (Geneticin®)
   1627..1851    +  polyA_signal   bGH poly(A) signal: bovine growth hormone polyadenylation signal
   1855..1876    +  promoter       SV40 promoter (fragment): SV40 enhancer and early promoter
   2476..2604    -  CDS            OR51A4 (fragment): O51A4_HUMAN - Experimental evidence at transcript level: Swiss-Prot protein existence level 2. Odorant receptor. From Homo sapiens (Human).
   3209..3412    +  promoter       tight TRE promoter (fragment): Tet-responsive promoter PTight, consisting of seven tet operator sequences followed by the minimal CMV promoter
   3220..3238    +  protein_bind   tet operator: tetO; bacterial operator O2 for the tetR and tetA genes tetracycline repressor TetR
   3419..3573    +  promoter       EF-1α core promoter (fragment): core promoter for human elongation factor EF-1α
   3619..4207    +  rep_origin     ori: high-copy-number ColE1/pMB1/pBR322/pUC origin of replication
   4285..33      +  CDS            large T antigen (fragment) (across the origin): large T antigen from SV40 (simian virus 40)
