>Addgene plasmid #179432 | pMH004_phiC31_neo-HS4-5xTetO-pEF-H2B-mCitrine-HS4-pRSV-H2B-mCherry | addgene full sequence | sequence record 362555 | Addgene NGS Result
GATGTAGGTCACGGTCTCGAAGCCGCGGTGCGGGTGCCAGGGCGTGCCCTTGGGCTCCCCGGGCGCGTAC
TCCACCTCACCCATCTGGTCCATCATGATGAACGGGTCGAGGTGGCGGTAGTTGATCCCGGCGAACGCGC
GGCGCACCGGGAAGCCCTCGCCCTCGAAACCGCTGGGCGCGGTGGTCACGGTGAGCACGGGACGTGCGAC
GGCGTCGGCGGGTGCGGATACGCGGGGCAGCGTCAGCGGGTTCTCGACGGTCACGGCGGGCATGTCGACG
GTATCGATAAGCTTACGCGTGCTAGCGCATGCAGATCTACTAGTCGGCCGGATAAAGATATCAACTCGAG
ATGGGATCGGCCATTGAACAAGATGGATTGCACGCAGGTTCTCCGGCCGCTTGGGTGGAGAGGCTATTCG
GCTATGACTGGGCACAACAGACAATCGGCTGCTCTGATGCCGCCGTGTTCCGGCTGTCAGCGCAGGGGCG
CCCGGTTCTTTTTGTCAAGACCGACCTGTCCGGTGCCCTGAATGAACTGCAGGACGAGGCAGCGCGGCTA
TCGTGGCTGGCCACGACGGGCGTTCCTTGCGCAGCTGTGCTCGACGTTGTCACTGAAGCGGGAAGGGACT
GGCTGCTATTGGGCGAAGTGCCGGGGCAGGATCTCCTGTCATCTCACCTTGCTCCTGCCGAGAAAGTATC
CATCATGGCTGATGCAATGCGGCGGCTGCATACGCTTGATCCGGCTACCTGCCCATTCGACCACCAAGCG
AAACATCGCATCGAGCGAGCACGTACTCGGATGGAAGCCGGTCTTGTCGATCAGGATGATCTGGACGAAG
AGCATCAGGGGCTCGCGCCAGCCGAACTGTTCGCCAGGCTCAAGGCGCGCATGCCCGACGGCGATGATCT
CGTCGTGACCCATGGCGATGCCTGCTTGCCGAATATCATGGTGGAAAATGGCCGCTTTTCTGGATTCATC
GACTGTGGCCGGCTGGGTGTGGCGGACCGCTATCAGGACATAGCGTTGGCTACCCGTGATATTGCTGAAG
AGCTTGGCGGCGAATGGGCTGACCGCTTCCTCGTGCTTTACGGTATCGCCGCTCCCGATTCGCAGCGCAT
CGCCTTCTATCGCCTTCTTGACGAGTTCTTCTGAGGGGATCAATTCTCTAGAGCTCGCTGATCAGCCTCG
ACTGTGCCTTCTAGTTGCCAGCCATCTGTTGTTTGCCCCTCCCCCGTGCCTTCCTTGACCCTGGAAGGTG
CCACTCCCACTGTCCTTTCCTAATAAAATGAGGAAATTGCATCGCATTGTCTGAGTAGGTGTCATTCTAT
TCTGGGGGGTGGGGTGGGGCAGGACAGCAAGGGGGAGGATTGGGAAGACAATAGCAGGCATGCTGGGGAT
GCGGTGGGCTCTATGGCTTCTGAGGCGGAAAGAACCAGCTGGGGGCTAGCAAAGCCTAGGAAGACGTAAA
TTGTAAGCGTGAGATCCGTTTCGATAAGCTCTAGAGGGACAGCCCCCCCCCAAAGCCCCCAGGGATGTAA
TTACGTCCCTCCCCCGCTAGGGGGCAGCAGCGAGCCGCCCGGGGCTCCGCTCCGGTCCGGCGCTCCCCCC
GCATCCCCGAGCCGGCAGCGTGCGGGGACAGCCCGGGCACGGGGAAGGTGGCACGGGATCGCTTTCCTCT
GAACGCTTCTCGCTGCTCTTTGAGCCTGCAGACACCTGGGGGGATACGGGGAAAAAGCTTTAGGCTGAAA
GAGAGATTTAGAATGACAGAATCATAGAACGGCCTGGGTTGCAAAGGAGCACAGTGCTCATCCAGATCCA
ACCCCCTGCTATGTGCAGGGTCATCAACCAGCAGCCCAGGCTGCCCAGAGCCACATCCAGCCTGGCCTTG
AATGCCTGCAGGGATGGGGCATCCACAGCCTCCTTGGGCAACCTGTTCAGTGCGTCACCACCCTCTGGGG
GAAAAACTGCCTCCTCATATCCAACCCAAACCTCCCCTGTCTCAGTGTAAAGCCATTCCCCCTTGTCCTA
TCAAGGGGGAGTTTGCTGTGACATTGTTGGTCTGGGGTGACACATGTTTGCCAATTCAGTGCATCACGGA
GAGGCAGATCTTGGGGATAAGGAAGTGCAGGACAGCATGGACGTGGGACATGCAGGTGTTGAGGGCTCTG
GGACACTCTCCAAGTCACAGCGTTCAGAACAGCCTTAAGGATAAGAAGATAGGATAGAAGGACAAAGAGC
AAGTTAAAACCCAGCATGGAGAGGAGCACAAAAAGGCCACAGACACTGCTGGTCCCTGTGTCTGAGCCTG
CATGTTTGATGGTGTCTGGATGCAAGCAGAAGGGGTGGAAGAGCTTGCCTGGAGAGATACAGCTGGGTCA
GTAGGACTGGGACAGGCAGCTGGAGAATTGCCATGTAGATGTTCATACAATCGTCAAATCATGAAGGCTG
GAAAAGCCCTCCAAGATCCCCAAGACCAACCCCAACCCACCCACCGTGCCCACTGGCCATGTCCCTCAGT
GCCACATCCCCACAGTTCTTCATCACCTCCAGGGACGGTGACCCCCCCACCTCCGTGGGCAGCTGTGCCA
CTGCAGCACCGCTCTTTGGAGAAGGTAAATCTTGCTAAATCCAGCCCGACCCTCCCCTGGCACAACGTAA
GGCCATTATCTCTCATCCAACTCCAGGACGGAGTCAGTGAGGATGGGGCTCTAGCGGGGGGATCAAACGG
CCGGCCTCTAGAGTCGAGATGACATTGATTATTGAGTATACGCGTCGAGTTTACTCCCTATCAGTGATAG
AGAACGTATGTCGAGTTTACTCCCTATCAGTGATAGAGAACGTATGTCGAGTTTACTCCCTATCAGTGAT
AGAGAACGTATGTCGAGTTTATCCCTATCAGTGATAGAGAACGTATGTCGAGTTTACTCCCTATCAGTGA
TAGAGAACGTATGTCGAGGTAGGCGTGTACGGTGGGAATGCATGAGCGCACATCGCCCACAGTCCCCGAG
AAGTTGGGGGGAGGGGTCGGCAATTGAACCGGTGCCTAGAGAAGGTGGCGCGGGGTAAACTGGGAAAGTG
ATGTCGTGTACTGGCTCCGCCTTTTTCCCGAGGGTGGGGGAGAACCGTATATAAGTGCAGTAGTCGCCGT
GAACGTTCTTTTTCGCAACGGGTTTGCCGCCAGAACACAGGTAAGTGCCGTGTGTGGTTCCCGCGGGCCT
GGCCTCTTTACGGGTTATGGCCCTTGCGTGCCTTGAATTACTTCCACCTGGCTGCAGTACGTGATTCTTG
ATCCCGAGCTTCGGGTTGGAAGTGGGTGGGAGAGTTCGAGGCCTTGCGCTTAAGGAGCCCCTTCGCCTCG
TGCTTGAGTTGAGGCCTGGCCTGGGCGCTGGGGCCGCCGCGTGCGAATCTGGTGGCACCTTCGCGCCTGT
CTCGCTGCTTTCGATAAGTCTCTAGCCATTTAAAATTTTTGATGACCTGCTGCGACGCTTTTTTTCTGGC
AAGATAGTCTTGTAAATGCGGGCCAAGATCTGCACACTGGTATTTCGGTTTTTGGGGCCGCGGGCGGCGA
CGGGGCCCGTGCGTCCCAGCGCACATGTTCGGCGAGGCGGGGCCTGCGAGCGCGGCCACCGAGAATCGGA
CGGGGGTAGTCTCAAGCTGGCCGGCCTGCTCTGGTGCCTGGCCTCGCGCCGCCGTGTATCGCCCCGCCCT
GGGCGGCAAGGCTGGCCCGGTCGGCACCAGTTGCGTGAGCGGAAAGATGGCCGCTTCCCGGCCCTGCTGC
AGGGAGCTCAAAATGGAGGACGCGGCGCTCGGGAGAGCGGGCGGGTGAGTCACCCACACAAAGGAAAAGG
GCCTTTCCGTCCTCAGCCGTCGCTTCATGTGACTCCACGGAGTACCGGGCGCCGTCCAGGCACCTCGATT
AGTTCTCGAGCTTTTGGAGTACGTCGTCTTTAGGTTGGGGGGAGGGGTTTTATGCGATGGAGTTTCCCCA
CACTGAGTGGGTGGAGACTGAAGTTAGGCCAGCTTGGCACTTGATGTAATTCTCCTTGGAATTTGCCCTT
TTTGAGTTTGGATCTTGGTTCATTCTCAAGCCTCAGACAGTGGTTCAAAGTTTTTTTCTTCCATTTCAGG
TGTCGTGAGCTAGCGATTACGCCAAGCTCGAAATTAACCCTCACTAAAGGGAACAAAAGCTGGAGCTCCA
CCGCGGTGGCGGCCGCTCTAGCCCGGGCGGATCCCCCGGGCTGCAGGAATTCGATATCAAGCTTGCCACC
ATGCCAGAGCCAGCGAAGTCTGCTCCCGCCCCGAAAAAGGGCTCCAAGAAGGCGGTGACTAAGGCGCAGA
AGAAAGGCGGCAAGAAGCGCAAGCGCAGCCGCAAGGAGAGCTATTCCATCTATGTGTACAAGGTTCTGAA
GCAGGTCCACCCTGACACCGGCATTTCGTCCAAGGCCATGGGCATCATGAATTCGTTTGTGAACGACATT
TTCGAGCGCATCGCAGGTGAGGCTTCCCGCCTGGCGCATTACAACAAGCGCTCGACCATCACCTCCAGGG
AGATCCAGACGGCCGTGCGCCTGCTGCTGCCTGGGGAGTTGGCCAAGCACGCCGTGTCCGAGGGTACTAA
GGCCATCACCAAGTACACCAGCGCTAAGGATCCCCGGGTACCGGTCGCCACCATGGTGAGCAAGGGCGAG
GAGCTGTTCACCGGGGTGGTGCCCATCCTGGTCGAGCTGGACGGCGACGTAAACGGCCACAAGTTCAGCG
TGTCCGGCGAGGGCGAGGGCGATGCCACCTACGGCAAGCTGACCCTGAAGTTCATCTGCACCACCGGCAA
GCTGCCCGTGCCCTGGCCCACCCTCGTGACCACCTTCGGCTACGGCCTGATGTGCTTCGCCCGCTACCCC
GACCACATGAAGCAGCACGACTTCTTCAAGTCCGCCATGCCCGAAGGCTACGTCCAGGAGCGCACCATCT
TCTTCAAGGACGACGGCAACTACAAGACCCGCGCCGAGGTGAAGTTCGAGGGCGACACCCTGGTGAACCG
CATCGAGCTGAAGGGCATCGACTTCAAGGAGGACGGCAACATCCTGGGGCACAAGCTGGAGTACAACTAC
AACAGCCACAACGTCTATATCATGGCCGACAAGCAGAAGAACGGCATCAAGGTGAACTTCAAGATCCGCC
ACAACATCGAGGACGGCAGCGTGCAGCTCGCCGACCACTACCAGCAGAACACCCCCATCGGCGACGGCCC
CGTGCTGCTGCCCGACAACCACTACCTGAGCTACCAGTCCGCCCTGAGCAAAGACCCCAACGAGAAGCGC
GATCACATGGTCCTGCTGGAGTTCGTGACCGCCGCCGGGATCACTCTCGGCATGGACGAGCTGTACAAGT
AGGTCGACCTCGAGGGGGGGCCCGGTACCAGGTAAGTGTACCCAATTCGCCCTATAGTGAGTCGTATTAC
AATTCACTCGATCGCCCTTCCCAACAGTTGCGCAGCCTGAATGGCGAATGGAGATCCAATTTTTAAGTGT
ATAATGTGTTAAACTACTGATTCTAATTGTTTGTGTATTTTAGATTCACAGTCCCAAGGCTCATTTCAGG
CCCCTCAGTCCTCACAGTCTGTTCATGATCATAATCAGCCATACCACATTTGTAGAGGTTTTACTTGCTT
TAAAAAACCTCCCACACCTCCCCCTGAACCTGAAACATAAAATGAATGCAATTGTTGTTGTTAACTTGTT
TATTGCAGCTTATAATGGTTACAAATAAAGCAATAGCATCACAAATTTCACAAATAAAGCATTTTTTTCA
CTGCATTCTAGTTGTGGTTTGTCCAAACTCATCAATGTATCTTAACGCGTAAATTGTAAGCGTCTCAGTA
AATTGTAAGCGTGAGATCCGTTTCGATAAGCTCTAGAGGGACAGCCCCCCCCCAAAGCCCCCAGGGATGT
AATTACGTCCCTCCCCCGCTAGGGGGCAGCAGCGAGCCGCCCGGGGCTCCGCTCCGGTCCGGCGCTCCCC
CCGCATCCCCGAGCCGGCAGCGTGCGGGGACAGCCCGGGCACGGGGAAGGTGGCACGGGATCGCTTTCCT
CTGAACGCTTCTCGCTGCTCTTTGAGCCTGCAGACACCTGGGGGGATACGGGGAAAAAGCTTTAGGCTGA
AAGAGAGATTTAGAATGACAGAATCATAGAACGGCCTGGGTTGCAAAGGAGCACAGTGCTCATCCAGATC
CAACCCCCTGCTATGTGCAGGGTCATCAACCAGCAGCCCAGGCTGCCCAGAGCCACATCCAGCCTGGCCT
TGAATGCCTGCAGGGATGGGGCATCCACAGCCTCCTTGGGCAACCTGTTCAGTGCGTCACCACCCTCTGG
GGGAAAAACTGCCTCCTCATATCCAACCCAAACCTCCCCTGTCTCAGTGTAAAGCCATTCCCCCTTGTCC
TATCAAGGGGGAGTTTGCTGTGACATTGTTGGTCTGGGGTGACACATGTTTGCCAATTCAGTGCATCACG
GAGAGGCAGATCTTGGGGATAAGGAAGTGCAGGACAGCATGGACGTGGGACATGCAGGTGTTGAGGGCTC
TGGGACACTCTCCAAGTCACAGCGTTCAGAACAGCCTTAAGGATAAGAAGATAGGATAGAAGGACAAAGA
GCAAGTTAAAACCCAGCATGGAGAGGAGCACAAAAAGGCCACAGACACTGCTGGTCCCTGTGTCTGAGCC
TGCATGTTTGATGGTGTCTGGATGCAAGCAGAAGGGGTGGAAGAGCTTGCCTGGAGAGATACAGCTGGGT
CAGTAGGACTGGGACAGGCAGCTGGAGAATTGCCATGTAGATGTTCATACAATCGTCAAATCATGAAGGC
TGGAAAAGCCCTCCAAGATCCCCAAGACCAACCCCAACCCACCCACCGTGCCCACTGGCCATGTCCCTCA
GTGCCACATCCCCACAGTTCTTCATCACCTCCAGGGACGGTGACCCCCCCACCTCCGTGGGCAGCTGTGC
CACTGCAGCACCGCTCTTTGGAGAAGGTAAATCTTGCTAAATCCAGCCCGACCCTCCCCTGGCACAACGT
AAGGCCATTATCTCTCATCCAACTCCAGGACGGAGTCAGTGAGGATGGGGCTCTAGCGGGGGGATCAAAC
GGCCGGCCTCTAGAGTCGAGATGACATTGATTATTGACCTAGGGACGTCCATATGAATGTAGTCTTATGC
AATACACTTGTAGTCTTGCAACATGGTAACGATGAGTTAGCAACATGCCTTACAAGGAGAGAAAAAGCAC
CGTGCATGCCGATTGGTGGAAGTAAGGTGGTACGATCGTGCCTTATTAGGAAGGCAACAGACAGGTCTGA
CATGGATTGGACGAACCACTGAATTGCGCATTGCAGAGATAATTGTATTTAAGTGCCTAGCTCGATACAA
TAAACGCCATTTGACCATTCACCACATTGGTGTGCACCCTGCAGATCTAGAATGCCAGAGCCAGCGAAGT
CTGCTCCCGCCCCGAAAAAGGGCTCCAAGAAGGCGGTGACTAAGGCGCAGAAGAAAGGCGGCAAGAAGCG
CAAGCGCAGCCGCAAGGAGAGCTATTCCATCTATGTGTACAAGGTTCTGAAGCAGGTCCACCCTGACACC
GGCATTTCGTCCAAGGCCATGGGCATCATGAATTCGTTTGTGAACGACATTTTCGAGCGCATCGCAGGTG
AGGCTTCCCGCCTGGCGCATTACAACAAGCGCTCGACCATCACCTCCAGGGAGATCCAGACGGCCGTGCG
CCTGCTGCTGCCTGGGGAGTTGGCCAAGCACGCCGTGTCCGAGGGTACTAAGGCCATCACCAAGTACACC
AGCGCTAAGGATCCACCGGTCGCCACCATGGTGAGCAAGGGCGAGGAGGATAACATGGCCATCATCAAGG
AGTTCATGCGCTTCAAGGTGCACATGGAGGGCTCCGTGAACGGCCACGAGTTCGAGATCGAGGGCGAGGG
CGAGGGCCGCCCCTACGAGGGCACCCAGACCGCCAAGCTGAAGGTGACCAAGGGTGGCCCCCTGCCCTTC
GCCTGGGACATCCTGTCCCCTCAGTTCATGTACGGCTCCAAGGCCTACGTGAAGCACCCCGCCGACATTC
CCGACTACTTGAAGCTGTCCTTCCCCGAGGGCTTCAAGTGGGAGCGCGTGATGAACTTCGAGGACGGCGG
CGTGGTGACCGTGACCCAGGACTCCTCCCTGCAGGACGGCGAGTTCATCTACAAGGTGAAGCTGCGCGGC
ACCAACTTCCCCTCCGACGGCCCCGTAATGCAGAAGAAGACCATGGGCTGGGAGGCCTCCTCCGAGCGGA
TGTACCCCGAGGACGGCGCCCTGAAGGGCGAGATCAAGCAGAGGCTGAAGCTGAAGGACGGCGGCCACTA
CGACGCTGAGGTCAAGACCACCTACAAGGCCAAGAAGCCCGTGCAGCTGCCCGGCGCCTACAACGTCAAC
ATCAAGTTGGACATCACCTCCCACAACGAGGACTACACCATCGTGGAACAGTACGAACGCGCCGAGGGCC
GCCACTCCACCGGCGGCATGGACGAGCTGTACAAGTCTTAAGCGACTCTAGATCATAATCAGCCATACCA
CATTTGTAGAGGTTTTACTTGCTTTAAAAAACCTCCCACACCTCCCCCTGAACCTGAAACATAAAATGAA
TGCAATTGTTGTTGTTAACTTGTTTATTGCAGCTTATAATGGTTACAAATAAAGCAATAGCATCACAAAT
TTCACAAATAAAGCATTTTTTTCACTGCATTCTAGTTGTGGTTTGTCCAAACTCATCAATGTATCTCATA
TGTGTATCCGCTCATGAGACAATAACCCTGATAAATGCTTCAATAATATTGAAAAAGGAAGAGTATGAGT
ATTCAACATTTCCGTGTCGCCCTTATTCCCTTTTTTGCGGCATTTTGCCTTCCTGTTTTTGCTCACCCAG
AAACGCTGGTGAAAGTAAAAGATGCTGAAGATCAGTTGGGTGCACGAGTGGGTTACATCGAACTGGATCT
CAACAGCGGTAAGATCCTTGAGAGTTTTCGCCCCGAAGAACGTTTTCCAATGATGAGCACTTTTAAAGTT
CTGCTATGTGGCGCGGTATTATCCCGTATTGACGCCGGGCAAGAGCAACTCGGTCGCCGCATACACTATT
CTCAGAATGACTTGGTTGAGTACTCACCAGTCACAGAAAAGCATCTTACGGATGGCATGACAGTAAGAGA
ATTATGCAGTGCTGCCATAACCATGAGTGATAACACTGCGGCCAACTTACTTCTGACAACGATCGGAGGA
CCGAAGGAGCTAACCGCTTTTTTGCACAACATGGGGGATCATGTAACTCGCCTTGATCGTTGGGAACCGG
AGCTGAATGAAGCCATACCAAACGACGAGCGTGACACCACGATGCCTGTAGCAATGGCAACAACGTTGCG
CAAACTATTAACTGGCGAACTACTTACTCTAGCTTCCCGGCAACAATTAATAGACTGGATGGAGGCGGAT
AAAGTTGCAGGACCACTTCTGCGCTCGGCCCTTCCGGCTGGCTGGTTTATTGCTGATAAATCTGGAGCCG
GTGAGCGTGGGTCTCGCGGTATCATTGCAGCACTGGGGCCAGATGGTAAGCCCTCCCGTATCGTAGTTAT
CTACACGACGGGGAGTCAGGCAACTATGGATGAACGAAATAGACAGATCGCTGAGATAGGTGCCTCACTG
ATTAAGCATTGGTAACTGTCAGACCAAGTTTACTCATATATACTTTAGATTGATTTAAAACTTCATTTTT
AATTTAAAAGGATCTAGGTGAAGATCCTTTTTGATAATCTCATGACCAAAATCCCTTAACGTGAGTTTTC
GTTCCACTGAGCGTCAGACCCCGTAGAAAAGATCAAAGGATCTTCTTGAGATCCTTTTTTTCTGCGCGTA
ATCTGCTGCTTGCAAACAAAAAAACCACCGCTACCAGCGGTGGTTTGTTTGCCGGATCAAGAGCTACCAA
CTCTTTTTCCGAAGGTAACTGGCTTCAGCAGAGCGCAGATACCAAATACTGTTCTTCTAGTGTAGCCGTA
GTTAGGCCACCACTTCAAGAACTCTGTAGCACCGCCTACATACCTCGCTCTGCTAATCCTGTTACCAGTG
GCTGCTGCCAGTGGCGATAAGTCGTGTCTTACCGGGTTGGACTCAAGACGATAGTTACCGGATAAGGCGC
AGCGGTCGGGCTGAACGGGGGGTTCGTGCACACAGCCCAGCTTGGAGCGAACGACCTACACCGAACTGAG
ATACCTACAGCGTGAGCTATGAGAAAGCGCCACGCTTCCCGAAGGGAGAAAGGCGGACAGGTATCCGGTA
AGCGGCAGGGTCGGAACAGGAGAGCGCACGAGGGAGCTTCCAGGGGGAAACGCCTGGTATCTTTATAGTC
CTGTCGGGTTTCGCCACCTCTGACTTGAGCGTCGATTTTTGTGATGCTCGTCAGGGGGGCGGAGCCTATG
GAAAAACGCCAGCAACGCGGCCTTTTTACGGTTCCTGGCCTTTTGCTGGCCTTTTGCTCACATGTTCTTT
CCTGCGGTACCGATCATAATCAGCCATACCACATTTGTAGAGGTTTTACTTGCTTTAAAAAACCTCCCAC
ACCTCCCCCTGAACCTGAAACATAAAATGAATGCAATTGTTGTTGTTAACTTGTTTATTGCAGCTTATAA
TGGTTACAAATAAAGCAATAGCATCACAAATTTCACAAATAAAGCATTTTTTTCACTGCATTCTAGTTGT
GGTTTGTCCAAACTCATCAATGTATCTTATCATGTCTGGATCATAATCAGCCATACCACATTTGTAGAGG
TTTTACTTGCTTTAAAAAACCTCCCACACCTCCCCCTGAACCTGAAACATAAAATGAATGCAATTGTTGT
TGTTAACTTGTTTATTGCAGCTTATAATGGTTACAAATAAAGCAATAGCATCACAAATTTCACAAATAAA
GCATTTTTTTCACTGCATTCTAGTTGTGGTTTGTCCAAACTCATCAATGTATCTTATCATGTCTGCTCGA
GGTCGAC
Features (pLannotate 1.2.2; 32 found; start..end, strand, type, name):
     16..85      +  protein_bind   attB: attB site for the φC31 integrase (Groth et al., 2000) phage φC31 integrase
    274..294     -  misc_feature   MCS (fragment): pBluescript multiple cloning site
    351..1154    +  CDS            NeoR/KanR: aminoglycoside phosphotransferase from Tn5; aph(3')-II (or nptII); confers resistance to neomycin, kanamycin, and G418 (Geneticin®)
   1192..1416    +  polyA_signal   bGH poly(A) signal: bovine growth hormone polyadenylation signal
   1420..1441    +  promoter       SV40 promoter (fragment): SV40 enhancer and early promoter
   2041..2169    -  CDS            OR51A4 (fragment): O51A4_HUMAN - Experimental evidence at transcript level: Swiss-Prot protein existence level 2. Odorant receptor. From Homo sapiens (Human).
   2774..2977    +  promoter       tight TRE promoter (fragment): Tet-responsive promoter PTight, consisting of seven tet operator sequences followed by the minimal CMV promoter
   2785..2803    +  protein_bind   tet operator: tetO; bacterial operator O2 for the tetR and tetA genes tetracycline repressor TetR
   2984..3190    +  promoter       EF-1α core promoter: core promoter for human elongation factor EF-1α
   3191..4129    +  intron         EF-1α intron A: intron upstream of the start codon of human EF-1α
   4162..4180    +  promoter       T3 promoter: promoter for bacteriophage T3 RNA polymerase
   4271..4648    +  CDS            H2B: human histone H2B; HIST1H2BJ
   4673..5389    +  CDS            Citrine: Citrine is a basic (constitutively fluorescent) yellow fluorescent protein published in 2001, derived from Aequorea victoria. It has moderate acid sensitivity.
   5393..5419    +  misc_feature   MCS (fragment): pBluescript multiple cloning site
   5441..5459    -  promoter       T7 promoter: promoter for bacteriophage T7 RNA polymerase
   5469..5508    +  CDS            lacZα (fragment): LacZα fragment of β-galactosidase; lacZ fragment
   5518..5573    +  intron         small t intron (fragment): SV40 (simian virus 40) small t antigen intron
   5573..5710    +  CDS            large T antigen (fragment): large T antigen from SV40 (simian virus 40)
   5733..5854    +  polyA_signal   SV40 poly(A) signal: SV40 polyadenylation signal
   6453..6581    -  CDS            OR51A4 (fragment): O51A4_HUMAN - Experimental evidence at transcript level: Swiss-Prot protein existence level 2. Odorant receptor. From Homo sapiens (Human).
   7196..7458    +  promoter       RSV promoter: Rous sarcoma virus enhancer/promoter
   7472..7849    +  CDS            H2B: human histone H2B; HIST1H2BJ
   7868..8575    +  CDS            mCherry: mCherry is a basic (constitutively fluorescent) red fluorescent protein published in 2004, derived from Discosoma sp.. It is reported to be a very rapidly-maturing monomer with low acid sensitivity.
   8591..8674    +  CDS            large T antigen (fragment): large T antigen from SV40 (simian virus 40)
   8697..8778    +  polyA_signal   SV40 poly(A) signal: SV40 polyadenylation signal
   8823..8884    +  promoter       AmpR promoter: bla
   8885..9745    +  CDS            AmpR: β-lactamase; bla; confers resistance to ampicillin, carbenicillin, and related antibiotics
   9916..10504   +  rep_origin     ori: high-copy-number ColE1/pMB1/pBR322/pUC origin of replication
  10582..10665   +  CDS            large T antigen (fragment): large T antigen from SV40 (simian virus 40)
  10688..10822   +  polyA_signal   SV40 poly(A) signal: SV40 polyadenylation signal
  10819..10902   +  CDS            large T antigen (fragment): large T antigen from SV40 (simian virus 40)
  10925..11046   +  polyA_signal   SV40 poly(A) signal: SV40 polyadenylation signal
