[The description below was written by a language model from this plasmid's Addgene catalogue record and pLannotate feature annotations shown in this document.]
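Description:
pMH004_phiC31_neo-HS4-5xTetO-pEF-H2B-mCitrine-HS4-pRSV-H2B-mCherry is a mammalian expression plasmid built on the pSLR-test backbone and designed for site-specific genomic integration through a phiC31 attB site. In bacteria it is maintained at high copy from a ColE1/pUC-type origin under ampicillin selection (AmpR). A NeoR/KanR coding sequence with a bGH polyadenylation signal lies just downstream of attB. No promoter is annotated in front of it, so G418 resistance may depend on integration at a landing site that supplies one, although the record does not state this.

The payload is a two-gene fluorescent reporter. The upstream gene is H2B-mCitrine, driven by the human EF-1α core promoter with its intron A and terminated by an SV40 poly(A) signal. Directly upstream of this promoter sits an array of tet operators (five according to the name, annotated as a fragment of the tight TRE), which serves as a recruitment site for TetR/rTetR-fused effector proteins rather than as a promoter. The downstream gene is H2B-mCherry, driven by the RSV promoter and also ending in an SV40 poly(A) signal. The histone H2B fusions concentrate both signals in the nucleus. Chicken HS4 insulators are placed before the TRE and between the two genes. They are not annotated by name, but the two repeated "OR51A4 fragment" hits fall at those positions and probably mark them. Additional SV40 poly(A) repeats lie upstream of attB.

The associated publication concerns how chromatin-mediated silencing and reactivation spread between neighbouring genes in single cells, and this plasmid is the double-insulator version of the reporter. The 11,067 nt sequence record matches the described construct. A second 4,335 nt record lacks AmpR and both reporter genes and appears to be a truncated or partial assembly.
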