Addgene plasmid #179432: pMH004_phiC31_neo-HS4-5xTetO-pEF-H2B-mCitrine-HS4-pRSV-H2B-mCherry
Purpose: Dual fluorescent reporter construct with double HS4 insulator, upstream TRE (Tetracycline Response Element) recruitment site, phiC31 attB for integration
Depositing lab: Lacra Bintu. Depositing organization: Stanford University. Publication: Dynamic spreading of chromatin-mediated gene silencing and reactivation between neighboring genes in single cells. Lensch S, Herschl MH, Ludwig CH, Sinha J, Hinks MM, Mukund A, Fujimori T, Bintu L. Elife. 2022 Jun 9;11. pii: 75115. doi: 10.7554/eLife.75115. PubMed 35678392.
Backbone
  Vector backbone: pSLR-test
  Backbone manufacturer: Yamaguchi et al. 2011 PLoS One, doi: 10.1371/journal.pone.0017267
  Vector type: Mammalian Expression
  Selectable markers: Neomycin (select with G418)
Growth in bacteria
  Bacterial resistance: Ampicillin, 100 μg/mL
  Growth temperature: 37°C
  Growth strain: DH5alpha
  Copy number: High Copy
Gene/Insert
  Gene/Insert name: HS4-TRE-cit-HS4-mch (DH) (alt name: TRE, H2B-mCitrine, chicken HS4 insulators, H2B-mCherry)
  Species: H. sapiens (human), G. gallus (chicken), Synthetic
  Promoter: pEF alpha, pRSV
  Cloning method: Gibson Cloning
  Sequencing primers: 5′ n/a
Terms and licenses: Academic/Nonprofit Terms; Industry Terms: Not Available to Industry
Depositor comments: Please visit https://www.biorxiv.org/content/10.1101/2021.11.04.467237v1 for bioRxiv preprint.
How to cite: pMH004_phiC31_neo-HS4-5xTetO-pEF-H2B-mCitrine-HS4-pRSV-H2B-mCherry was a gift from Lacra Bintu (Addgene plasmid # 179432 ; http://n2t.net/addgene:179432 ; RRID:Addgene_179432)
